>Addgene plasmid #103459 | LSB-hsa-miR-340-5p | depositor full sequence | sequence record 195967 | Full Sequence
AATTGAGGGGATAACGCAGGAAAGAACATGTGAGCAAAAGGCCAGCAAAAGGCCAGGAACCGTAAAAAGG
CCGCGTTGCTGGCGTTTTTCCATAGGCTCCGCCCCCCTGACGAGCATCACAAAAATCGACGCTCAAGTCA
GAGGTGGCGAAACCCGACAGGACTATAAAGATACCAGGCGTTTCCCCCTGGAAGCTCCCTCGTGCGCTCT
CCTGTTCCGACCCTGCCGCTTACCGGATACCTGTCCGCCTTTCTCCCTTCGGGAAGCGTGGCGCTTTCTC
ATAGCTCACGCTGTAGGTATCTCAGTTCGGTGTAGGTCGTTCGCTCCAAGCTGGGCTGTGTGCACGAACC
CCCCGTTCAGCCCGACCGCTGCGCCTTATCCGGTAACTATCGTCTTGAGTCCAACCCGGTAAGACACGAC
TTATCGCCACTGGCAGCAGCCACTGGTAACAGGATTAGCAGAGCGAGGTATGTAGGCGGTGCTACAGAGT
TCTTGAAGTGGTGGCCTAACTACGGCTACACTAGAAGAACAGTATTTGGTATCTGCGCTCTGCTGAAGCC
AGTTACCTTCGGAAAAAGAGTTGGTAGCTCTTGATCCGGCAAACAAACCACCGCTGGTAGCGGTGGTTTT
TTTGTTTGCAAGCAGCAGATTACGCGCAGAAAAAAAGGATCTCAAGAAGATCCTTTGATCTTTTCTACGG
GGTCTGACGCTCAGTGGAACGAAAACTCACGTTAAGGGATTTTGGTCATGAGATTATCAAAAAGGATCTT
CACCTAGATCCTTTTAAATTAAAAATGAAGTTTTAAATCAATCTAAAGTATATATGAGTAAACTTGGTCT
GACAGTTACCAATGCTTAATCAGTGAGGCACCTATCTCAGCGATCTGTCTATTTCGTTCATCCATAGTTG
CCTGACTCCCCGTCGTGTAGATAACTACGATACGGGAGGGCTTACCATCTGGCCCCAGTGCTGCAATGAT
ACCGCGAGAACCACGCTCACCGGCTCCAGATTTATCAGCAATAAACCAGCCAGCCGGAAGGGCCGAGCGC
AGAAGTGGTCCTGCAACTTTATCCGCCTCCATCCAGTCTATTAATTGTTGCCGGGAAGCTAGAGTAAGTA
GTTCGCCAGTTAATAGTTTGCGCAACGTTGTTGCCATTGCTACAGGCATCGTGGTGTCACGCTCGTCGTT
TGGTATGGCTTCATTCAGCTCCGGTTCCCAACGATCAAGGCGAGTTACATGATCCCCCATGTTGTGCAAA
AAAGCGGTTAGCTCCTTCGGTCCTCCGATCGTTGTCAGAAGTAAGTTGGCCGCAGTGTTATCACTCATGG
TTATGGCAGCACTGCATAATTCTCTTACTGTCATGCCATCCGTAAGATGCTTTTCTGTGACTGGTGAGTA
CTCAACCAAGTCATTCTGAGAATAGTGTATGCGGCGACCGAGTTGCTCTTGCCCGGCGTCAATACGGGAT
AATACCGCGCCACATAGCAGAACTTTAAAAGTGCTCATCATTGGAAAACGTTCTTCGGGGCGAAAACTCT
CAAGGATCTTACCGCTGTTGAGATCCAGTTCGATGTAACCCACTCGTGCACCCAACTGATCTTCAGCATC
TTTTACTTTCACCAGCGTTTCTGGGTGAGCAAAAACAGGAAGGCAAAATGCCGCAAAAAAGGGAATAAGG
GCGACACGGAAATGTTGAATACTCATACTCTTCCTTTTTCAATATTATTGAAGCATTTATCAGGGTTATT
GTCTCATGAGCGGATACATATTTGAATGTAGCTCCGAATTTCTCGAGGGCTTGTCGACGACGGCGGTCTC
CGTCGTCAGGATCATGAATTCGACCCGCCTGCCACCATGACCGAGTACAAGCCCACGGTGCGCCTCGCCA
CCCGCGACGACGTCCCCCGGGCCGTACGCACCCTCGCCGCCGCGTTCGCCGACTACCCCGCCACGCGCCA
CACCGTCGACCCGGACCGCCACATCGAGCGGGTCACCGAGCTGCAAGAACTCTTCCTCACGCGCGTCGGG
CTCGACATCGGCAAGGTGTGGGTCGCGGACGACGGCGCCGCGGTGGCGGTCTGGACCACGCCGGAGAGCG
TCGAAGCGGGGGCGGTGTTCGCCGAGATCGGCCCGCGCATGGCCGAGTTGAGCGGTTCCCGGCTGGCCGC
GCAGCAACAGATGGAAGGCCTCCTGGCGCCGCACCGGCCCAAGGAGCCCGCGTGGTTCCTGGCCACCGTC
GGCGTCTCGCCCGACCACCAGGGCAAGGGTCTGGGCAGCGCCGTCGTGCTCCCCGGAGTGGAGGCGGCCG
AGCGCGCCGGGGTGCCCGCCTTCCTGGAGACATCCGCGCCCCGCAACCTCCCCTTCTACGAGCGGCTCGG
CTTCACCGTCACCGCCGACGTCGAGGTGCCCGAAGGACCGCGCACCTGGTGCATGACCCGCAAGCCCGGT
GCCTGATACGCGTGAATTCACTCCTCAGGTGCAGGCTGCCTATCAGAAGGTGGTGGCTGGTGTGGCCAAT
GCCCTGGCTCACAAATACCACTGAGATCTTTTTCCCTCTGCCAAAAATTATGGGGACATCATGAAGCCCC
TTGAGCATCTGACTTCTGGCTAATAAAGGAAATTTATTTTCATTGCAATAGTGTGTTGGAATTTTTTGTG
TCTCTCACTCGGAAGGACATATGGGAGGGCAAATCATTTAAAACATCAGAATGAGTATTTGGTTTAGAGT
TTGGCAACATATGCCCATATGCTGGCTGCCATGAACAAAGGTTGGCTATAAAGAGGTCATCAGTATATGA
AACAGCCCCCTGCTGTCCATTCCTTATTCCATAGAAAAGCCTTGACTTGAGGTTAGATTTTTTTTATATT
TTGTTTTGTGTTATTTTTTTCTTTAACATCCCTAAAATTTTCCTTACATGTTTTACTAGCCAGATTTTTC
CTCCTCTCCTGACTACTCCCAGTCATAGCTGTCCCTCTTCTCTTATGGAGATCCCTCGACCTGCAGCCCA
AGCTTGAATTCTCTAGAATTACCCTGTTATCCCTATGCTTGGTTTACCGAGCTCTTATTGGTTTTCAAAC
TTCATTGACTGTGCCCAACGCGCCTGGGAGCTCACGGGGACAGCCCCCCCCCAAAGCCCCCAGGGATGTA
ATTACGTCCCTCCCCCGCTAGGGGGCAGCAGCGAGCCGCCCGGGGCTCCGCTCCGGTCCGGCGCTCCCCC
CGCATCCCCGAGCCGGCAGCGTGCGGGGACAGCCCGGGCACGGGGAAGGTGGCACGGGATCGCTTTCCTC
TGAACGCTTCTCGCTGCTCTTTGAGCCTGCAGACACCTGGGGGGATACGGGGAAAAAGCTAGGCTGAAAG
ACCGGTTCTTAGAATGACACGCGCCTGGGAGCTCACGGGGACAGCCCCCCCCCAAAGCCCCCAGGGATGT
AATTACGTCCCTCCCCCGCTAGGGGGCAGCAGCGAGCCGCCCGGGGCTCCGCTCCGGTCCGGCGCTCCCC
CCGCATCCCCGAGCCGGCAGCGTGCGGGGACAGCCCGGGCACGGGGAAGGTGGCACGGGATCGCTTTCCT
CTGAACGCTTCTCGCTGCTCTTTGAGCCTGCAGACACCTGGGGGGATACGGGGAAAAAGCTAACTTCTGA
GACGACAACTTTGTATAGAAAAGTTGGCTCCGAATTCGCCCTTGACAGCAGAGATCCAGTTTGGTTAATT
AATTGGCTCCGGTGCCCGTCAGTGGGCAGAGCGCACATCGCCCACAGTCCCCGAGAAGTTGTGGGGAGGG
GTCGGCAATTGAACCGGTGCCTAGAGAAGGTGGCGCGGGGTAAACTGGGAAAGTGATGTCGTGTACTGGC
TCCGCCTTTTTCCCGAGGGTGGGGGAGAACCGTATATAAGTGCAGTAGTCGCCGTGAACGTTCTTTTTCG
CAACGGGTTTGCCGCCAGAACACAGGTAAGTGCCGTGTGTGGTTCCCGCGGGCCTGGCCTCTTTACGGGT
TATGGCCCTTGCGTGCCTTGAATTACTTCCACCTGGCTGCAGTACGTGATTCTTGATCCCGAGCTTCGGG
TTGGAAGTGGGTGGGAGAGTTCGAGGCCTTGCGCTTAAGGAGCCCCTTCGCCTCGTGCTTGAGTTGAGGC
CTGGCCTGGGCGCTGGGGCCGCCGCGTGCGAATCTGGTGGCACCTTCGCGCCTGTCTCGCTGCTTTCGAT
AAGTCTCTAGCCATTTAAAATTTTTGATGACCTGCTGCGACGCTTTTTTTCTGGCAAGATAGTCTTGTAA
ATGCGGGCCAAGATCTGCACACTGGTATTTCGGTTTTTGGGGCCGCGGGCGGCGACGGGGCCCGTGCGTC
CCAGCGCACATGTTCGGCGAGGCGGGGCCTGCGAGCGCGGCCACCGAGAATCGGACGGGGGTAGTCTCAA
GCTGGCCGGCCTGCTCTGGTGCCTGGCCTCGCGCCGCCGTGTATCGCCCCGCCCTGGGCGGCAAGGCTGG
CCCGGTCGGCACCAGTTGCGTGAGCGGAAAGATGGCCGCTTCCCGGCCCTGCTGCAGGGAGCTCAAAATG
GAGGACGCGGCGCTCGGGAGAGCGGGCGGGTGAGTCACCCACACAAAGGAAAAGGGCCTTTCCGTCCTCA
GCCGTCGCTTCATGTGACTCCACGGAGTACCGGGCGCCGTCCAGGCACCTCGATTAGTTCTCGAGCTTTT
GGAGTACGTCGTCTTTAGGTTGGGGGGAGGGGTTTTATGCGATGGAGTTTCCCCACACTGAGTGGGTGGA
GACTGAAGTTAGGCCAGCTTGGCACTTGATGTAATTCTCCTTGGAATTTGCCCTTTTTGAGTTTGGATCT
TGGTTCATTCTCAAGCCTCAGACAGTGGTTCAAAGTTTTTTTCTTCCATTTCAGGTGTCGTGAGAAGGGC
GAATTCGACCCAAGTTTGTACAAAAAAGCAGGCTGGATCCAGGTGCCACCATGGTGAGCGAGCTGATTAA
GGAGAACATGCACATGAAGCTGTACATGGAGGGCACCGTGAACAACCACCACTTCAAGTGCACATCCGAG
GGCGAAGGCAAGCCCTACGAGGGCACCCAGACCATGAGAATCAAGGCGGTCGAGGGCGGCCCTCTCCCCT
TCGCCTTCGACATCCTGGCTACCAGCTTCATGTACGGCAGCAAAACCTTCATCAACCACACCCAGGGCAT
CCCCGACTTCTTTAAGCAGTCCTTCCCCGAGGGCTTCACATGGGAGAGAGTCACCACATACGAAGATGGG
GGCGTGCTGACCGCTACCCAGGACACCAGCCTCCAGGACGGCTGCCTCATCTACAACGTCAAGATCAGAG
GGGTGAACTTCCCATCCAACGGCCCTGTGATGCAGAAGAAAACACTCGGCTGGGAGGCCTCCACCGAGAC
ACTGTACCCCGCTGACGGCGGCCTGGAAGGCAGAGCCGACATGGCCCTGAAGCTCGTGGGCGGGGGCCAC
CTGATCTGCAACCTTAAGACCACATACAGATCCAAGAAACCCGCTAAGAACCTCAAGATGCCCGGCGTCT
ACTATGTGGACAGGAGACTGGAAAGAATCAAGGAGGCCGACAAAGAGACATACGTCGAGCAGCACGAGGT
GGCTGTGGCCAGATACTGCGACCTCCCTAGCAAACTGGGGCACAAACTTAATTGAGAATTCTACCACCCA
GCTTTCTTGTACAAAGTGGTACGTCTCAAGACCAGAGGTCTCTGCTTATCGGGCCAATCAGTCTCATTGC
TTTATAAAATCAGTCTCATTGCTTTATAAAATCAGTCTCATTGCTTTATAAAATCAGTCTCATTGCTTTA
TAACAACCAGAAGAGACCTGTGCTTCACTCCTCAGGTGCAGGCTGCCTATCAGAAGGTGGTGGCTGGTGT
GGCCAATGCCCTGGCTCACAAATACCACTGAGATCTTTTTCCCTCTGCCAAAAATTATGGGGACATCATG
AAGCCCCTTGAGCATCTGACTTCTGGCTAATAAAGGAAATTTATTTTCATTGCAATAGTGTGTTGGAATT
TTTTGTGTCTCTCACTCGGAAGGACATATGGGAGGGCAAATCATTTAAAACATCAGAATGAGTATTTGGT
TTAGAGTTTGGCAACATATGCCCATATGCTGGCTGCCATGAACAAAGGTTGGCTATAAAGAGGTCATCAG
TATATGAAACAGCCCCCTGCTGTCCATTCCTTATTCCATAGAAAAGCCTTGACTTGAGGTTAGATTTTTT
TTATATTTTGTTTTGTGTTATTTTTTTCTTTAACATCCCTAAAATTTTCCTTACATGTTTTACTAGCCAG
ATTTTTCCTCCTCTCCTGACTACTCCCAGTCATAGCTGTCCCTCTTCTCTTATGGAGATCCCGAGCGGTG
CGTTTTTATGCTTGTAGTATTGTATAATGTTTTTAAGATCCAAGCTTCTGACCTCTTCTCTTCCTCCCAC
AGGGCCTCGAGACAATTGCATCGATGGTACCAGTGAAAGTCTGCAATGAATTCGAGTTGGCGCGCCTGTC
ATTCTAAATCTCTCTTTCAGCCTAAAGCTTTTTCCCCGTATCCCCCCAGGTGTCTGCAGGCTCAAAGAGC
AGCGAGAAGCGTTCAGAGGAAAGCGATCCCGTGCCACCTTCCCCGTGCCCGGGCTGTCCCCGCACGCTGC
CGGCTCGGGGATGCGGGGGGAGCGCCGGACCGGAGCGGAGCCCCGGGCGGCTCGCTGCTGCCCCCTAGCG
GGGGAGGGACGTAATTACATCCCTGGGGGCTTTGGGAGGGGGCTGTCCCCGTGAGCTCCCAGGCGCGCCT
GTCATTCTAAATCTCTCTTTCAGCCTAAAGCTTTTTCCCCGTATCCCCCCAGGTGTCTGCAGGCTCAAAG
AGCAGCGAGAAGCGTTCAGAGGAAAGCGATCCCGTGCCACCTTCCCCGTGCCCGGGCTGTCCCCGCACGC
TGCCGGCTCGGGGATGCGGGGGGAGCGCCGGACCGGAGCGGAGCCCCGGGCGGCTCGCTGCTGCCCCCTA
GCGGGGGAGGGACGTAATTACATCCCTGGGGGCTTTGGGGGGGGGCTGTCCCCGTGAGCTCCCAGGCGCG
CCAACTCGGTACCGTATCGATGTCGACGTTAACGCTAGTGATATCAACTTTGTATAGAAAAGTTGGCTCC
GAATTCGCCCTTGACAGCAGAGATCCAGTTTGGTTAATTAATTGGCTCCGGTGCCCGTCAGTGGGCAGAG
CGCACATCGCCCACAGTCCCCGAGAAGTTGTGGGGAGGGGTCGGCAATTGAACCGGTGCCTAGAGAAGGT
GGCGCGGGGTAAACTGGGAAAGTGATGTCGTGTACTGGCTCCGCCTTTTTCCCGAGGGTGGGGGAGAACC
GTATATAAGTGCAGTAGTCGCCGTGAACGTTCTTTTTCGCAACGGGTTTGCCGCCAGAACACAGGTAAGT
GCCGTGTGTGGTTCCCGCGGGCCTGGCCTCTTTACGGGTTATGGCCCTTGCGTGCCTTGAATTACTTCCA
CCTGGCTGCAGTACGTGATTCTTGATCCCGAGCTTCGGGTTGGAAGTGGGTGGGAGAGTTCGAGGCCTTG
CGCTTAAGGAGCCCCTTCGCCTCGTGCTTGAGTTGAGGCCTGGCCTGGGCGCTGGGGCCGCCGCGTGCGA
ATCTGGTGGCACCTTCGCGCCTGTCTCGCTGCTTTCGATAAGTCTCTAGCCATTTAAAATTTTTGATGAC
CTGCTGCGACGCTTTTTTTCTGGCAAGATAGTCTTGTAAATGCGGGCCAAGATCTGCACACTGGTATTTC
GGTTTTTGGGGCCGCGGGCGGCGACGGGGCCCGTGCGTCCCAGCGCACATGTTCGGCGAGGCGGGGCCTG
CGAGCGCGGCCACCGAGAATCGGACGGGGGTAGTCTCAAGCTGGCCGGCCTGCTCTGGTGCCTGGCCTCG
CGCCGCCGTGTATCGCCCCGCCCTGGGCGGCAAGGCTGGCCCGGTCGGCACCAGTTGCGTGAGCGGAAAG
ATGGCCGCTTCCCGGCCCTGCTGCAGGGAGCTCAAAATGGAGGACGCGGCGCTCGGGAGAGCGGGCGGGT
GAGTCACCCACACAAAGGAAAAGGGCCTTTCCGTCCTCAGCCGTCGCTTCATGTGACTCCACGGAGTACC
GGGCGCCGTCCAGGCACCTCGATTAGTTCTCGAGCTTTTGGAGTACGTCGTCTTTAGGTTGGGGGGAGGG
GTTTTATGCGATGGAGTTTCCCCACACTGAGTGGGTGGAGACTGAAGTTAGGCCAGCTTGGCACTTGATG
TAATTCTCCTTGGAATTTGCCCTTTTTGAGTTTGGATCTTGGTTCATTCTCAAGCCTCAGACAGTGGTTC
AAAGTTTTTTTCTTCCATTTCAGGTGTCGTGAGAAGGGCGAATTCGACCCAAGTTTGTACAAAAAAGCAG
GCTCGCCACCATGGTGAGCAAGGGCGAGGAGCTGTTCACCGGGGTGGTGCCCATCCTGGTCGAGCTGGAC
GGCGACGTAAACGGCCACAAGTTCAGCGTGAGGGGCGAGGGCGAGGGCGATGCCACCAACGGCAAGCTGA
CCCTGAAGTTCATCTGCACCACCGGCAAGCTGCCCGTGCCCTGGCCCACCCTCGTGACCACCCTGAGCCA
CGGCGTGCAGTGCTTCGCCCGCTACCCCGACCACATGAAGCAGCACGACTTCTTCAAGTCCGCCATGCCC
GAAGGCTACGTCCAGGAGCGCACCATCTTCTTCAAGGACGACGGCACCTACAAGACCCGCGCCGAGGTGA
AGTTCGAGGGCGACACCCTAGTGAACCGCATCGAGCTGAAGGGCGTCGACTTCAAGGAGGACGGCAACAT
CCTGGGGCACAAGCTGGAGTACAACTTCAACAGCCACAACATCTATATCATGGCCGTCAAGCAGAAGAAC
GGCATCAAGGTGAACTTCAAGATCCGCCACAACGTGGAGGACGGCAGCGTGCAGCTCGCCGACCACTACC
AGCAGAACACCCCCATCGGCGACGGCCCCGTGCTGCTGCCCGACAGCCACTACCTGAGCACCCAGTCCGT
GCTGAGCAAAGACCCCAACGAGAAGCGCGATCACATGGTCCTGCTGGAGTTCCGCACCGCCGCCGGGATC
ACTCTCGGCATGGACGAGCTGTACAAGTAATACCACCCAGCTTTCTTGTACAAAGTGGTACGCGTGAATT
CACTCCTCAGGTGCAGGCTGCCTATCAGAAGGTGGTGGCTGGTGTGGCCAATGCCCTGGCTCACAAATAC
CACTGAGATCTTTTTCCCTCTGCCAAAAATTATGGGGACATCATGAAGCCCCTTGAGCATCTGACTTCTG
GCTAATAAAGGAAATTTATTTTCATTGCAATAGTGTGTTGGAATTTTTTGTGTCTCTCACTCGGAAGGAC
ATATGGGAGGGCAAATCATTTAAAACATCAGAATGAGTATTTGGTTTAGAGTTTGGCAACATATGCCCAT
ATGCTGGCTGCCATGAACAAAGGTTGGCTATAAAGAGGTCATCAGTATATGAAACAGCCCCCTGCTGTCC
ATTCCTTATTCCATAGAAAAGCCTTGACTTGAGGTTAGATTTTTTTTATATTTTGTTTTGTGTTATTTTT
TTCTTTAACATCCCTAAAATTTTCCTTACATGTTTTACTAGCCAGATTTTTCCTCCTCTCCTGACTACTC
CCAGTCATAGCTGTCCCTCTTCTCTTATGGAGATCCCTCGACCTGCAGCCCAAGCTTGGCGTAATCATGG
TCATAGCTGTTTCCTGTGTGAAATTGTTATCCGCTCACAATTCCACACAACATACGAGCCGGAAGCATAA
AGTGTAAAGCCTGGGGTGCCTAATGAGTGAGCTAACTCACATTAATTGCGTTGCGCTCACTGCCCGCTTT
CCAGTCGGGAAACCTGTCGTGCCAGCGGATCGACAGTACTAAGCTTGGTCTAATACCCAATCTCTCGTCT
TATCCAGATGTTTTATACGCCTCTGGCCCGTGTCTCAAAATCTCTGATGTTACATTGCACAAGATAAAAT
AATATCATCATGAACAATAAAACTGTCTGCTTACATAAACAGTAATACAAGGGGTGTTATGAGCCATATT
CAACGGGAAACGTCGAGGCCGCGATTAAATTCCAACATGGATGCTGATTTATATGGGTATAAATGGGCTC
GCGATAATGTCGGGCAATCAGGTGCGACAATCTATCGCTTGTATGGGAAGCCCGATGCGCCAGAGTTGTT
TCTGAAACATGGCAAAGGTAGCGTTGCCAATGATGTTACAGATGAGATGGTCAGACTAAACTGGCTGACG
GAATTTATGCCTCTTCCGACCATCAAGCATTTTATCCGTACTCCTGATGATGCATGGTTACTCACCACTG
CGATCCCCGGAAAAACAGCATTCCAGGTATTAGAAGAATATCCTGATTCAGGTGAAAATATTGTTGATGC
GCTGGCAGTGTTCCTGCGCCGGTTGCATTCGATTCCTGTTTGTAATTGTCCTTTTAACAGCGATCGCGTA
TTTCGTCTCGCTCAGGCGCAATCACGAATGAATAACGGTTTGGTTGATGCGAGTGATTTTGATGACGAGC
GTAATGGCTGGCCTGTTGAACAAGTCTGGAAAGAAATGCATAAACTTTTGCCATTCTCACCGGATTCAGT
CGTCACTCATGGTGATTTCTCACTTGATAACCTTATTTTTGACGAGGGGAAATTAATAGGTTGTATTGAT
GTTGGACGAGTCGGAATCGCAGACCGATACCAGGATCTTGCCATCCTATGGAACTGCCTCGGTGAGTTTT
CTCCTTCATTACAGAAACGGCTTTTTCAAAAATATGGTATTGATAATCCTGATATGAATAAATTGCAGTT
TCATTTGATGCTCGATGAGTTTTTCTAATCAGAATTGGTTAATTGGTTGTAACACTGGCAGAGCATTACG
CTGACTTGACGGGACGGCGCAAGCTCATGACCAAAATCCCTTAACGTGAGTTACGCGTCGTTCCACTGAG
CGTCAGAGGTATCACTAGTATTACAGAGGTAAGTTATAACAGTCGCCTAACCC
Features (pLannotate 1.2.2; 28 found; start..end, strand, type, name):
     87..675     -  rep_origin     ori: high-copy-number ColE1/pMB1/pBR322/pUC origin of replication
    846..1706    -  CDS            AmpR: β-lactamase; bla; confers resistance to ampicillin, carbenicillin, and related antibiotics
   1707..1778    -  promoter       AmpR promoter: bla
   1857..2456    +  CDS            PuroR: puromycin N-acetyltransferase; pac from Streptomyces alboniger; confers resistance to puromycin
   2461..2541    +  CDS            HBB (fragment): HBB_PONPY - Experimental evidence at transcript level: Swiss-Prot protein existence level 2. Involved in oxygen transport from the lung to the various peripheral tissues. From Pongo pygmaeus (Bornean orangutan).
   2612..2667    +  polyA_signal   β-globin poly(A) signal: rabbit β-globin polyadenylation signal (Gil and Proudfoot, 1987)
   3646..3666    +  protein_bind   attB4: mutant version of attB; core recombination site for the Gateway® BP reaction BP Clonase™
   3734..3945    +  promoter       EF-1α core promoter: core promoter for human elongation factor EF-1α
   3946..4884    +  intron         EF-1α intron A: intron upstream of the start codon of human EF-1α
   4911..4931    +  protein_bind   attB1: mutant version of attB; core recombination site for the Gateway® BP reaction BP Clonase™
   4951..5646    +  CDS            mKate2: mKate2 is a basic (constitutively fluorescent) red fluorescent protein published in 2009, derived from Entacmaea quadricolor. It is reported to be a rapidly-maturing monomer with moderate acid sensitivity.
   5666..5690    -  protein_bind   attB2: mutant version of attB; recombination site for the Gateway® BP reaction BP Clonase™
   5834..5908    +  CDS            HBB (fragment): HBB_PONPY - Experimental evidence at transcript level: Swiss-Prot protein existence level 2. Involved in oxygen transport from the lung to the various peripheral tissues. From Pongo pygmaeus (Bornean orangutan).
   5979..6034    +  polyA_signal   β-globin poly(A) signal: rabbit β-globin polyadenylation signal (Gil and Proudfoot, 1987)
   6418..6443    +  misc_feature   SA: splice acceptor site
   7115..7135    +  protein_bind   attB4: mutant version of attB; core recombination site for the Gateway® BP reaction BP Clonase™
   7203..7414    +  promoter       EF-1α core promoter: core promoter for human elongation factor EF-1α
   7415..8353    +  intron         EF-1α intron A: intron upstream of the start codon of human EF-1α
   8380..8400    +  protein_bind   attB1: mutant version of attB; core recombination site for the Gateway® BP reaction BP Clonase™
   8411..9127    +  CDS            EBFP2: EBFP2 is a basic (constitutively fluorescent) blue fluorescent protein published in 2007, derived from Aequorea victoria. It is reported to be a rapidly-maturing monomer with moderate acid sensitivity.
   9135..9159    -  protein_bind   attB2: mutant version of attB; recombination site for the Gateway® BP reaction BP Clonase™
   9163..9243    +  CDS            HBB (fragment): HBB_PONPY - Experimental evidence at transcript level: Swiss-Prot protein existence level 2. Involved in oxygen transport from the lung to the various peripheral tissues. From Pongo pygmaeus (Bornean orangutan).
   9314..9369    +  polyA_signal   β-globin poly(A) signal: rabbit β-globin polyadenylation signal (Gil and Proudfoot, 1987)
   9752..9774    -  protein_bind   lac operator (fragment): The lac repressor binds to the lac operator to inhibit transcription in E. coli. This inhibition can be relieved by adding lactose or isopropyl-β-D-thiogalactopyranoside (IPTG). lac repressor encoded by lacI
   9778..9808    -  promoter       lac promoter: promoter for the E. coli lac operon
   9823..9844    -  protein_bind   CAP binding site: CAP binding activates transcription in the presence of cAMP. E. coli catabolite activator protein
   9857..9896    -  CDS            lacI (fragment): lac repressor; lacI; The lac repressor binds to the lac operator to inhibit transcription in E. coli. This inhibition can be relieved by adding lactose or isopropyl-β-D-thiogalactopyranoside (IPTG).
  10069..10878   +  CDS            KanR: aminoglycoside phosphotransferase; aph(3')-Ia; confers resistance to kanamycin in bacteria or G418 (Geneticin®) in eukaryotes
