[The description below was written by a language model from this plasmid's Addgene catalogue record and pLannotate feature annotations shown in this document.]
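Description:
LSB-hsa-miR-340-5p is a mammalian expression plasmid built on the Low Sensor Backbone (LSB) and designed as a two-colour fluorescent sensor of microRNA activity. It replicates in E. coli from a high-copy ColE1/pUC-type origin and carries both a β-lactamase gene and an aph(3')-Ia kanamycin resistance gene, matching the catalogue's dual ampicillin and kanamycin selection. A puromycin N-acetyltransferase coding sequence followed by a rabbit β-globin polyadenylation signal is also present, and the depositor comments indicate it supports puromycin selection in mammalian cells. No dedicated promoter for it is annotated in the feature table.

The payload consists of two parallel transcription units, each driven by the human EF-1α core promoter with its intron A and terminated by a rabbit β-globin poly(A) signal. Gateway attB4, attB1 and attB2 sites flank the promoter and coding modules, reflecting how the units were assembled. The first unit expresses the red fluorescent protein mKate2 and, according to the catalogue entry, carries the hsa-miR-340-5p target in its 3' UTR. This target is not annotated separately in the feature table, but it presumably lies in the gap between attB2 and the β-globin-derived sequence. The second unit expresses the blue protein EBFP2 without a target site and serves as an internal reference for plasmid delivery and expression. In cells containing active miR-340-5p, mKate2 is repressed while EBFP2 is not, so the ratio of red to blue fluorescence reports miRNA activity.

The depositor notes that the repeated poly(A) element makes the plasmid inherently unstable. They also report small discrepancies between the deposited sequence and the physical plasmid, including short insertions on either side of the puromycin coding region that do not impair selection.
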