Addgene plasmid #103459: LSB-hsa-miR-340-5p
Purpose: Used to sense miRNA activity using fluorescence based tools. hsa-miR-340-5p target in 3' UTR of of mKate. miRNA activity can be measured by the repression of mKate2 relative to EBFP2 fluorescent proteins . Plasmid is inherently unstable; please see Depositor Comments
Depositing lab: Ron Weiss. Depositing organization: Massachusetts Institute of Technology. Publication: A mixed antagonistic/synergistic miRNA repression model enables accurate predictions of multi-input miRNA sensor activity. Gam JJ, Babb J, Weiss R. Nat Commun. 2018 Jun 22;9(1):2430. doi: 10.1038/s41467-018-04575-0. PubMed 29934631.
Backbone
  Vector backbone: Low Sensor Backbone (LSB)
  Vector type: Mammalian Expression, Synthetic Biology
Growth in bacteria
  Bacterial resistance: Ampicillin and Kanamycin, 100 & 50 μg/mL
  Growth temperature: 30°C
  Growth strain: NEB Stable
  Copy number: High Copy
Gene/Insert
  Gene/Insert name: hsa-miR-340-5p target
  Species: H. sapiens (human)
  Entrez Gene: MIR340 (a.k.a. MIRN340, hsa-mir-340, mir-340)
  Promoter: EF-1a
  Cloning method: Gibson Cloning
Terms and licenses: Academic/Nonprofit Terms; Industry Terms: Not Available to Industry
Depositor comments: Please note that this plasmid is inherently unstable due to a repeating poly A element. We recommend performing a diagnostic digest on multiple colonies upon receipt. The depositors would like to note the presence of several discrepancies between the depositor sequence and physical plasmid sequence. In particular, the sequences upstream and downstream of the puromycin coding region have 10 bp insertions which do not affect the ability to perform puromycin selection. The sequences for those regions within the physical plasmids are as follows: Upstream of Puro: GAATTCGACCGCCTGTCTCAAGGTGCCACC; Downstream of Puro: GCTTTGAGACTACGCGTGAATTCACTCCTC.
How to cite: LSB-hsa-miR-340-5p was a gift from Ron Weiss (Addgene plasmid # 103459 ; http://n2t.net/addgene:103459 ; RRID:Addgene_103459)
