>Addgene plasmid #103459 | LSB-hsa-miR-340-5p | depositor partial sequence | sequence record 195968 | hsa-miR-340-5p target
AATCAGTCTCATTGCTTTATAA
