>Addgene plasmid #103459 | LSB-hsa-miR-340-5p | addgene partial sequence | sequence record 266950 | mKate2-F 5'-ACCCGCTAAGAACCTCAAGA-3'
AGGAGGCCGACAAAGAGACATACGTCGAGCAGCACGAGGTGGCTGTGGCCAGATACTGCGACCTCCCTAG
CAAACTGGGGCACAAACTTAATTGAGAATTCTACCACCCAGCTTTCTTGTACAAAGTGGTACGTCTCAAG
ACCAGAGGTCTCTGCTTATCGGGCCAATCAGTCTCATTGCTTTATAAAATCAGTCTCATTGCTTTATAAA
ATCAGTCTCATTGCTTTATAAAATCAGTCTCATTGCTTTATAACAACCAGAAGAGACCTGTGCTTCACTC
CTCAGGTGCAGGCTGCCTATCAGAAGGTGGTGGCTGGTGTGGCCAATGCCCTGGCTCACAAATACCACTG
AGATCTTTTTCCCTCTGCCAAAAATTATGGGGACATCATGAAGCCCCTTGAGCATCTGACTTCTGGCTAA
TAAAGGAAATTTATTTTCATTGCAATAGTGTGTTGGAATTTTTTGTGTCTCTCACTCGGAAGGACATATG
GGAGGGCAAATCATTTAAAACATCAGAATGAGTATTTGGTTTAGAGTTTGGCAACATATGCCCATATGCT
GGCTGCCATGAACAAAGGTTGGCTATAAAGAGGTCATCAGTATATGAAACAGCCCCCTGCTGTCCATTCC
TTATTC
